Addgene plasmid #139459: LentiGuide-Puro-NCOA7g3 (BB24)
Purpose: Lentiviral vector with gRNA targeting human NCOA7 short isoform; includes puromycin selectable marker
Depositing lab: Caroline Goujon. Depositing organization: CNRS, Delegation Occitanie Est. Publication: The interferon-inducible isoform of NCOA7 inhibits endosome-mediated viral entry. Doyle T, Moncorge O, Bonaventure B, Pollpeter D, Lussignol M, Tauziet M, Apolonia L, Catanese MT, Goujon C, Malim MH. Nat Microbiol. 2018 Dec;3(12):1369-1376. doi: 10.1038/s41564-018-0273-9. Epub 2018 Nov 26. PubMed 30478388.
Backbone
  Vector backbone: LentiGuide-Puro
  Backbone manufacturer: Feng Zhang (Addgene plasmid # 52963)
  Vector type: Mammalian Expression, Lentiviral
  Selectable markers: Puromycin
Growth in bacteria
  Bacterial resistance: Ampicillin, 100 μg/mL
  Growth temperature: 37°C
  Growth strain: NEB Stable
  Copy number: High Copy
Gene/Insert
  Gene/Insert name: NCOA7 short isoform-targeting sgRNA inserted; resistance gene: puroR
  gRNA/shRNA sequence: g3-NCOA7 5′-gtctggcacaatagaaaatc
  Species: Synthetic
  Entrez Gene: NCOA7 (a.k.a. ERAP140, ESNA1, NCOA7-AS, Nbla00052, Nbla10993, TLDC4, dJ187J11.3)
  Promoter: EF-1a / U6
  Cloning method: Restriction Enzyme; 5′ cloning site BsmBI (unknown if destroyed); 3′ cloning site BsmBI (unknown if destroyed)
Resource information
  A portion of this plasmid was derived from a plasmid made by: Feng Zhang (Addgene plasmid # 52963)
Terms and licenses: Academic/Nonprofit Terms; Industry Terms: Not Available to Industry
How to cite: LentiGuide-Puro-NCOA7g3 (BB24) was a gift from Caroline Goujon (Addgene plasmid # 139459 ; http://n2t.net/addgene:139459 ; RRID:Addgene_139459)
