[The description below was written by a language model from this plasmid's Addgene catalogue record and pLannotate feature annotations shown in this document.]
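Description:
LentiGuide-Puro-NCOA7g3 (BB24) is a third-generation-style, self-inactivating HIV-1 lentiviral transfer vector built on the LentiGuide-Puro backbone. It delivers a single guide RNA directed against the short isoform of human NCOA7. It is propagated in E. coli as a high-copy plasmid through a ColE1/pUC-type origin with ampicillin (β-lactamase) selection. The backbone also carries an f1 origin, an SV40 origin and poly(A) signal, and remnants of a lac/T7/T3 cloning region.

The viral genome is transcribed in packaging cells from an RSV promoter fused to a truncated 5' LTR. This is followed by the Ψ packaging signal with a partial gag sequence, the RRE for Rev-dependent nuclear export, a cPPT/CTS element that aids nuclear import, and a ΔU3 3' LTR, which inactivates LTR promoter activity after integration.

Between the LTRs sit two expression units. A human U6 RNA polymerase III promoter drives the NCOA7-specific spacer, which was cloned through BsmBI sites and lies between the annotated U6 promoter and the Streptococcus pyogenes Cas9 gRNA scaffold. The EF-1α promoter, annotated as the core promoter plus intron A, drives puromycin N-acetyltransferase, and a WPRE follows it to enhance transcript expression.

The vector encodes no Cas9, so the nuclease must be supplied separately, for example from cells already expressing it. Transduced cells are selected with puromycin. According to the record, the construct is used for CRISPR targeting of the NCOA7 short isoform, and the associated study examines this interferon-inducible isoform as an inhibitor of endosome-mediated viral entry.
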