Features (pLannotate 1.2.2; 29 found; start..end, strand, type, name):
     14..80      +  CDS            small t antigen (fragment): SV40 (simian virus 40) small t antigen
    106..317     +  promoter       EF-1α core promoter: core promoter for human elongation factor EF-1α
    318..1256    +  intron         EF-1α intron A: intron upstream of the start codon of human EF-1α
   1278..1877    +  CDS            PuroR (fragment): puromycin N-acetyltransferase; pac from Streptomyces; confers resistance to puromycin
   1893..2481    +  misc_feature   WPRE: woodchuck hepatitis virus posttranscriptional regulatory element
   2532..2551    +  misc_feature   cPPT/CTS (fragment): central polypurine tract and central termination sequence of HIV-1
   2553..2786    +  LTR            3' LTR (ΔU3): self-inactivating 3' long terminal repeat (LTR) from HIV-1
   2864..2985    +  polyA_signal   SV40 poly(A) signal: SV40 polyadenylation signal
   3025..3160    +  rep_origin     SV40 ori: SV40 origin of replication
   3181..3199    -  promoter       T7 promoter: promoter for bacteriophage T7 RNA polymerase
   3207..3362    +  CDS            lacZα (fragment): LacZα fragment of β-galactosidase; lacZ fragment
   3367..3795    +  rep_origin     f1 ori (sequence partly withheld): f1 bacteriophage origin of replication; arrow indicates direction of (+) strand synthesis
   3848..3952    +  promoter       AmpR promoter: bla
   3953..4813    +  CDS            AmpR: β-lactamase; bla; confers resistance to ampicillin, carbenicillin, and related antibiotics
   4984..5572    +  rep_origin     ori: high-copy-number ColE1/pMB1/pBR322/pUC origin of replication
   5755..5847    +  CDS            lacI (fragment): lac repressor; lacI; The lac repressor binds to the lac operator to inhibit transcription in E. coli. This inhibition can be relieved by adding lactose or isopropyl-β-D-thiogalactopyranoside (IPTG).
   5860..5881    +  protein_bind   CAP binding site: CAP binding activates transcription in the presence of cAMP. E. coli catabolite activator protein
   5896..5926    +  promoter       lac promoter: promoter for the E. coli lac operon
   5934..5950    +  protein_bind   lac operator: The lac repressor binds to the lac operator to inhibit transcription in E. coli. This inhibition can be relieved by adding lactose or isopropyl-β-D-thiogalactopyranoside (IPTG). lac repressor encoded by lacI
   5995..6013    +  promoter       T3 promoter: promoter for bacteriophage T3 RNA polymerase
   6041..6267    +  promoter       RSV promoter: Rous sarcoma virus enhancer/promoter
   6268..6448    +  LTR            5' LTR (truncated): truncated 5' long terminal repeat (LTR) from HIV-1
   6495..6620    +  misc_feature   HIV-1 Ψ: packaging signal of human immunodeficiency virus type 1
   6604..6967    +  CDS            HIV-1 gag (fragment): gag protein from human immunodeficiency virus 1; gag
   7113..7346    +  misc_feature   RRE: The Rev response element (RRE) of HIV-1 allows for Rev-dependent mRNA export from the nucleus to the cytoplasm.
   7723..7749    +  CDS            Rev (fragment): human immunodeficiency virus 1 (HIV-1) Rev protein; rev; enhances nuclear export of unspliced and incompletely spliced viral mRNAs
   7753..7993    +  promoter       U6 promoter: RNA polymerase III promoter for human U6 snRNA
   8023..8098    +  misc_RNA       gRNA scaffold: guide RNA scaffold for the Streptococcus pyogenes CRISPR/Cas9 system
   8154..8271    +  misc_feature   cPPT/CTS: central polypurine tract and central termination sequence of HIV-1
>Addgene plasmid #139459 | LentiGuide-Puro-NCOA7g3 (BB24) | addgene full sequence | sequence record 308470 | Addgene NGS Result
CCCGGGTGCAAAGATGGATAAAGTTTTAAACAGAGAGGAATCTTTGCAGCTAATGGACCTTCTAGGTCTT
GAAAGGAGTGGGAATTGGCTCCGGTGCCCGTCAGTGGGCAGAGCGCACATCGCCCACAGTCCCCGAGAAG
TTGGGGGGAGGGGTCGGCAATTGATCCGGTGCCTAGAGAAGGTGGCGCGGGGTAAACTGGGAAAGTGATG
TCGTGTACTGGCTCCGCCTTTTTCCCGAGGGTGGGGGAGAACCGTATATAAGTGCAGTAGTCGCCGTGAA
CGTTCTTTTTCGCAACGGGTTTGCCGCCAGAACACAGGTAAGTGCCGTGTGTGGTTCCCGCGGGCCTGGC
CTCTTTACGGGTTATGGCCCTTGCGTGCCTTGAATTACTTCCACCTGGCTGCAGTACGTGATTCTTGATC
CCGAGCTTCGGGTTGGAAGTGGGTGGGAGAGTTCGAGGCCTTGCGCTTAAGGAGCCCCTTCGCCTCGTGC
TTGAGTTGAGGCCTGGCCTGGGCGCTGGGGCCGCCGCGTGCGAATCTGGTGGCACCTTCGCGCCTGTCTC
GCTGCTTTCGATAAGTCTCTAGCCATTTAAAATTTTTGATGACCTGCTGCGACGCTTTTTTTCTGGCAAG
ATAGTCTTGTAAATGCGGGCCAAGATCTGCACACTGGTATTTCGGTTTTTGGGGCCGCGGGCGGCGACGG
GGCCCGTGCGTCCCAGCGCACATGTTCGGCGAGGCGGGGCCTGCGAGCGCGGCCACCGAGAATCGGACGG
GGGTAGTCTCAAGCTGGCCGGCCTGCTCTGGTGCCTGGCCTCGCGCCGCCGTGTATCGCCCCGCCCTGGG
CGGCAAGGCTGGCCCGGTCGGCACCAGTTGCGTGAGCGGAAAGATGGCCGCTTCCCGGCCCTGCTGCAGG
GAGCTCAAAATGGAGGACGCGGCGCTCGGGAGAGCGGGCGGGTGAGTCACCCACACAAAGGAAAAGGGCC
TTTCCGTCCTCAGCCGTCGCTTCATGTGACTCCACGGAGTACCGGGCGCCGTCCAGGCACCTCGATTAGT
TCTCGAGCTTTTGGAGTACGTCGTCTTTAGGTTGGGGGGAGGGGTTTTATGCGATGGAGTTTCCCCACAC
TGAGTGGGTGGAGACTGAAGTTAGGCCAGCTTGGCACTTGATGTAATTCTCCTTGGAATTTGCCCTTTTT
GAGTTTGGATCTTGGTTCATTCTCAAGCCTCAGACAGTGGTTCAAAGTTTTTTTCTTCCATTTCAGGTGT
CGTGACGTACGGCCACCATGACCGAGTACAAGCCCACGGTGCGCCTCGCCACCCGCGACGACGTCCCCAG
GGCCGTACGCACCCTCGCCGCCGCGTTCGCCGACTACCCCGCCACGCGCCACACCGTCGATCCGGACCGC
CACATCGAGCGGGTCACCGAGCTGCAAGAACTCTTCCTCACGCGCGTCGGGCTCGACATCGGCAAGGTGT
GGGTCGCGGACGACGGCGCCGCCGTGGCGGTCTGGACCACGCCGGAGAGCGTCGAAGCGGGGGCGGTGTT
CGCCGAGATCGGCCCGCGCATGGCCGAGTTGAGCGGTTCCCGGCTGGCCGCGCAGCAACAGATGGAAGGC
CTCCTGGCGCCGCACCGGCCCAAGGAGCCCGCGTGGTTCCTGGCCACCGTCGGAGTCTCGCCCGACCACC
AGGGCAAGGGTCTGGGCAGCGCCGTCGTGCTCCCCGGAGTGGAGGCGGCCGAGCGCGCCGGGGTGCCCGC
CTTCCTGGAGACCTCCGCGCCCCGCAACCTCCCCTTCTACGAGCGGCTCGGCTTCACCGTCACCGCCGAC
GTCGAGGTGCCCGAAGGACCGCGCACCTGGTGCATGACCCGCAAGCCCGGTGCCTGAACGCGTTAAGTCG
ACAATCAACCTCTGGATTACAAAATTTGTGAAAGATTGACTGGTATTCTTAACTATGTTGCTCCTTTTAC
GCTATGTGGATACGCTGCTTTAATGCCTTTGTATCATGCTATTGCTTCCCGTATGGCTTTCATTTTCTCC
TCCTTGTATAAATCCTGGTTGCTGTCTCTTTATGAGGAGTTGTGGCCCGTTGTCAGGCAACGTGGCGTGG
TGTGCACTGTGTTTGCTGACGCAACCCCCACTGGTTGGGGCATTGCCACCACCTGTCAGCTCCTTTCCGG
GACTTTCGCTTTCCCCCTCCCTATTGCCACGGCGGAACTCATCGCCGCCTGCCTTGCCCGCTGCTGGACA
GGGGCTCGGCTGTTGGGCACTGACAATTCCGTGGTGTTGTCGGGGAAATCATCGTCCTTTCCTTGGCTGC
TCGCCTGTGTTGCCACCTGGATTCTGCGCGGGACGTCCTTCTGCTACGTCCCTTCGGCCCTCAATCCAGC
GGACCTTCCTTCCCGCGGCCTGCTGCCGGCTCTGCGGCCTCTTCCGCGTCTTCGCCTTCGCCCTCAGACG
AGTCGGATCTCCCTTTGGGCCGCCTCCCCGCGTCGACTTTAAGACCAATGACTTACAAGGCAGCTGTAGA
TCTTAGCCACTTTTTAAAAGAAAAGGGGGGACTGGAAGGGCTAATTCACTCCCAACGAAGACAAGATCTG
CTTTTTGCTTGTACTGGGTCTCTCTGGTTAGACCAGATCTGAGCCTGGGAGCTCTCTGGCTAACTAGGGA
ACCCACTGCTTAAGCCTCAATAAAGCTTGCCTTGAGTGCTTCAAGTAGTGTGTGCCCGTCTGTTGTGTGA
CTCTGGTAACTAGAGATCCCTCAGACCCTTTTAGTCAGTGTGGAAAATCTCTAGCAGTACGTATAGTAGT
TCATGTCATCTTATTATTCAGTATTTATAACTTGCAAAGAAATGAATATCAGAGAGTGAGAGGAACTTGT
TTATTGCAGCTTATAATGGTTACAAATAAAGCAATAGCATCACAAATTTCACAAATAAAGCATTTTTTTC
ACTGCATTCTAGTTGTGGTTTGTCCAAACTCATCAATGTATCTTATCATGTCTGGCTCTAGCTATCCCGC
CCCTAACTCCGCCCATCCCGCCCCTAACTCCGCCCAGTTCCGCCCATTCTCCGCCCCATGGCTGACTAAT
TTTTTTTATTTATGCAGAGGCCGAGGCCGCCTCGGCCTCTGAGCTATTCCAGAAGTAGTGAGGAGGCTTT
TTTGGAGGCCTAGGGACGTACCCAATTCGCCCTATAGTGAGTCGTATTACGCGCGCTCACTGGCCGTCGT
TTTACAACGTCGTGACTGGGAAAACCCTGGCGTTACCCAACTTAATCGCCTTGCAGCACATCCCCCTTTC
GCCAGCTGGCGTAATAGCGAAGAGGCCCGCACCGATCGCCCTTCCCAACAGTTGCGCAGCCTGAATGGCG
AATGGG
[124 nt withheld, positions 3367-3490]
C
[91 nt withheld, positions 3492-3582]
A
[49 nt withheld, positions 3584-3632]
CCTTTGACGTTGGAGTCCACGTTCTTT
[37 nt withheld, positions 3660-3696]
ACCCTATCTCGGTCTATTCTTTTGATTTATAAGGGATTTTGCCGATTTCGGCCTATTGGTTAAAAAATGA
GCTGATTTAACAAAAATTTAACGCGAATTTTAACAAAATATTAACGCTTACAATTTAGGTGGCACTTTTC
GGGGAAATGTGCGCGGAACCCCTATTTGTTTATTTTTCTAAATACATTCAAATATGTATCCGCTCATGAG
ACAATAACCCTGATAAATGCTTCAATAATATTGAAAAAGGAAGAGTATGAGTATTCAACATTTCCGTGTC
GCCCTTATTCCCTTTTTTGCGGCATTTTGCCTTCCTGTTTTTGCTCACCCAGAAACGCTGGTGAAAGTAA
AAGATGCTGAAGATCAGTTGGGTGCACGAGTGGGTTACATCGAACTGGATCTCAACAGCGGTAAGATCCT
TGAGAGTTTTCGCCCCGAAGAACGTTTTCCAATGATGAGCACTTTTAAAGTTCTGCTATGTGGCGCGGTA
TTATCCCGTATTGACGCCGGGCAAGAGCAACTCGGTCGCCGCATACACTATTCTCAGAATGACTTGGTTG
AGTACTCACCAGTCACAGAAAAGCATCTTACGGATGGCATGACAGTAAGAGAATTATGCAGTGCTGCCAT
AACCATGAGTGATAACACTGCGGCCAACTTACTTCTGACAACGATCGGAGGACCGAAGGAGCTAACCGCT
TTTTTGCACAACATGGGGGATCATGTAACTCGCCTTGATCGTTGGGAACCGGAGCTGAATGAAGCCATAC
CAAACGACGAGCGTGACACCACGATGCCTGTAGCAATGGCAACAACGTTGCGCAAACTATTAACTGGCGA
ACTACTTACTCTAGCTTCCCGGCAACAATTAATAGACTGGATGGAGGCGGATAAAGTTGCAGGACCACTT
CTGCGCTCGGCCCTTCCGGCTGGCTGGTTTATTGCTGATAAATCTGGAGCCGGTGAGCGTGGGTCTCGCG
GTATCATTGCAGCACTGGGGCCAGATGGTAAGCCCTCCCGTATCGTAGTTATCTACACGACGGGGAGTCA
GGCAACTATGGATGAACGAAATAGACAGATCGCTGAGATAGGTGCCTCACTGATTAAGCATTGGTAACTG
TCAGACCAAGTTTACTCATATATACTTTAGATTGATTTAAAACTTCATTTTTAATTTAAAAGGATCTAGG
TGAAGATCCTTTTTGATAATCTCATGACCAAAATCCCTTAACGTGAGTTTTCGTTCCACTGAGCGTCAGA
CCCCGTAGAAAAGATCAAAGGATCTTCTTGAGATCCTTTTTTTCTGCGCGTAATCTGCTGCTTGCAAACA
AAAAAACCACCGCTACCAGCGGTGGTTTGTTTGCCGGATCAAGAGCTACCAACTCTTTTTCCGAAGGTAA
CTGGCTTCAGCAGAGCGCAGATACCAAATACTGTTCTTCTAGTGTAGCCGTAGTTAGGCCACCACTTCAA
GAACTCTGTAGCACCGCCTACATACCTCGCTCTGCTAATCCTGTTACCAGTGGCTGCTGCCAGTGGCGAT
AAGTCGTGTCTTACCGGGTTGGACTCAAGACGATAGTTACCGGATAAGGCGCAGCGGTCGGGCTGAACGG
GGGGTTCGTGCACACAGCCCAGCTTGGAGCGAACGACCTACACCGAACTGAGATACCTACAGCGTGAGCT
ATGAGAAAGCGCCACGCTTCCCGAAGGGAGAAAGGCGGACAGGTATCCGGTAAGCGGCAGGGTCGGAACA
GGAGAGCGCACGAGGGAGCTTCCAGGGGGAAACGCCTGGTATCTTTATAGTCCTGTCGGGTTTCGCCACC
TCTGACTTGAGCGTCGATTTTTGTGATGCTCGTCAGGGGGGCGGAGCCTATGGAAAAACGCCAGCAACGC
GGCCTTTTTACGGTTCCTGGCCTTTTGCTGGCCTTTTGCTCACATGTTCTTTCCTGCGTTATCCCCTGAT
TCTGTGGATAACCGTATTACCGCCTTTGAGTGAGCTGATACCGCTCGCCGCAGCCGAACGACCGAGCGCA
GCGAGTCAGTGAGCGAGGAAGCGGAAGAGCGCCCAATACGCAAACCGCCTCTCCCCGCGCGTTGGCCGAT
TCATTAATGCAGCTGGCACGACAGGTTTCCCGACTGGAAAGCGGGCAGTGAGCGCAACGCAATTAATGTG
AGTTAGCTCACTCATTAGGCACCCCAGGCTTTACACTTTATGCTTCCGGCTCGTATGTTGTGTGGAATTG
TGAGCGGATAACAATTTCACACAGGAAACAGCTATGACCATGATTACGCCAAGCGCGCAATTAACCCTCA
CTAAAGGGAACAAAAGCTGGAGCTGCAAGCTTAATGTAGTCTTATGCAATACTCTTGTAGTCTTGCAACA
TGGTAACGATGAGTTAGCAACATGCCTTACAAGGAGAGAAAAAGCACCGTGCATGCCGATTGGTGGAAGT
AAGGTGGTACGATCGTGCCTTATTAGGAAGGCAACAGACGGGTCTGACATGGATTGGACGAACCACTGAA
TTGCCGCATTGCAGAGATATTGTATTTAAGTGCCTAGCTCGATACATAAACGGGTCTCTCTGGTTAGACC
AGATCTGAGCCTGGGAGCTCTCTGGCTAACTAGGGAACCCACTGCTTAAGCCTCAATAAAGCTTGCCTTG
AGTGCTTCAAGTAGTGTGTGCCCGTCTGTTGTGTGACTCTGGTAACTAGAGATCCCTCAGACCCTTTTAG
TCAGTGTGGAAAATCTCTAGCAGTGGCGCCCGAACAGGGACTTGAAAGCGAAAGGGAAACCAGAGGAGCT
CTCTCGACGCAGGACTCGGCTTGCTGAAGCGCGCACGGCAAGAGGCGAGGGGCGGCGACTGGTGAGTACG
CCAAAAATTTTGACTAGCGGAGGCTAGAAGGAGAGAGATGGGTGCGAGAGCGTCAGTATTAAGCGGGGGA
GAATTAGATCGCGATGGGAAAAAATTCGGTTAAGGCCAGGGGGAAAGAAAAAATATAAATTAAAACATAT
AGTATGGGCAAGCAGGGAGCTAGAACGATTCGCAGTTAATCCTGGCCTGTTAGAAACATCAGAAGGCTGT
AGACAAATACTGGGACAGCTACAACCATCCCTTCAGACAGGATCAGAAGAACTTAGATCATTATATAATA
CAGTAGCAACCCTCTATTGTGTGCATCAAAGGATAGAGATAAAAGACACCAAGGAAGCTTTAGACAAGAT
AGAGGAAGAGCAAAACAAAAGTAAGACCACCGCACAGCAAGCGGCCGCTGATCTTCAGACCTGGAGGAGG
AGATATGAGGGACAATTGGAGAAGTGAATTATATAAATATAAAGTAGTAAAAATTGAACCATTAGGAGTA
GCACCCACCAAGGCAAAGAGAAGAGTGGTGCAGAGAGAAAAAAGAGCAGTGGGAATAGGAGCTTTGTTCC
TTGGGTTCTTGGGAGCAGCAGGAAGCACTATGGGCGCAGCGTCAATGACGCTGACGGTACAGGCCAGACA
ATTATTGTCTGGTATAGTGCAGCAGCAGAACAATTTGCTGAGGGCTATTGAGGCGCAACAGCATCTGTTG
CAACTCACAGTCTGGGGCATCAAGCAGCTCCAGGCAAGAATCCTGGCTGTGGAAAGATACCTAAAGGATC
AACAGCTCCTGGGGATTTGGGGTTGCTCTGGAAAACTCATTTGCACCACTGCTGTGCCTTGGAATGCTAG
TTGGAGTAATAAATCTCTGGAACAGATTTGGAATCACACGACCTGGATGGAGTGGGACAGAGAAATTAAC
AATTACACAAGCTTAATACACTCCTTAATTGAAGAATCGCAAAACCAGCAAGAAAAGAATGAACAAGAAT
TATTGGAATTAGATAAATGGGCAAGTTTGTGGAATTGGTTTAACATAACAAATTGGCTGTGGTATATAAA
ATTATTCATAATGATAGTAGGAGGCTTGGTAGGTTTAAGAATAGTTTTTGCTGTACTTTCTATAGTGAAT
AGAGTTAGGCAGGGATATTCACCATTATCGTTTCAGACCCACCTCCCAACCCCGAGGGGACCCAGAGAGG
GCCTATTTCCCATGATTCCTTCATATTTGCATATACGATACAAGGCTGTTAGAGAGATAATTAGAATTAA
TTTGACTGTAAACACAAAGATATTAGTACAAAATACGTGACGTAGAAAGTAATAATTTCTTGGGTAGTTT
GCAGTTTTAAAATTATGTTTTAAAATGGACTATCATATGCTTACCGTAACTTGAAAGTATTTCGATTTCT
TGGCTTTATATATCTTGTGGAAAGGACGAAACACCGGTCTGGCACAATAGAAAATCGTTTTAGAGCTAGA
AATAGCAAGTTAAAATAAGGCTAGTCCGTTATCAACTTGAAAAAGTGGCACCGAGTCGGTGCTTTTTTAA
GCTTGGCGTAACTAGATCTTGAGACAAATGGCAGTATTCATCCACAATTTTAAAAGAAAAGGGGGGATTG
GGGGGTACAGTGCAGGGGAAAGAATAGTAGACATAATAGCAACAGACATACAAACTAAAGAATTACAAAA
ACAAATTACAAAAATTCAAAATTTTCGGGTTTATTACAGGGACAGCAGAGATCCACTTTGGCGCCGGCTC
GAGGGGG
